>Addgene plasmid #143391 | TFORF0232 | addgene full sequence | sequence record 397903 | Addgene NGS Result
TTAATGTAGTCTTATGCAATACTCTTGTAGTCTTGCAACATGGTAACGATGAGTTAGCAACATGCCTTAC
AAGGAGAGAAAAAGCACCGTGCATGCCGATTGGTGGAAGTAAGGTGGTACGATCGTGCCTTATTAGGAAG
GCAACAGACGGGTCTGACATGGATTGGACGAACCACTGAATTGCCGCATTGCAGAGATATTGTATTTAAG
TGCCTAGCTCGATACATAAACGGGTCTCTCTGGTTAGACCAGATCTGAGCCTGGGAGCTCTCTGGCTAAC
TAGGGAACCCACTGCTTAAGCCTCAATAAAGCTTGCCTTGAGTGCTTCAAGTAGTGTGTGCCCGTCTGTT
GTGTGACTCTGGTAACTAGAGATCCCTCAGACCCTTTTAGTCAGTGTGGAAAATCTCTAGCAGTGGCGCC
CGAACAGGGACTTGAAAGCGAAAGGGAAACCAGAGGAGCTCTCTCGACGCAGGACTCGGCTTGCTGAAGC
GCGCACGGCAAGAGGCGAGGGGCGGCGACTGGTGAGTACGCCAAAAATTTTGACTAGCGGAGGCTAGAAG
GAGAGAGATGGGTGCGAGAGCGTCAGTATTAAGCGGGGGAGAATTAGATCGCGATGGGAAAAAATTCGGT
TAAGGCCAGGGGGAAAGAAAAAATATAAATTAAAACATATAGTATGGGCAAGCAGGGAGCTAGAACGATT
CGCAGTTAATCCTGGCCTGTTAGAAACATCAGAAGGCTGTAGACAAATACTGGGACAGCTACAACCATCC
CTTCAGACAGGATCAGAAGAACTTAGATCATTATATAATACAGTAGCAACCCTCTATTGTGTGCATCAAA
GGATAGAGATAAAAGACACCAAGGAAGCTTTAGACAAGATAGAGGAAGAGCAAAACAAAAGTAAGACCAC
CGCACAGCAAGCGGCCGCTGATCTTCAGACCTGGAGGAGGAGATATGAGGGACAATTGGAGAAGTGAATT
ATATAAATATAAAGTAGTAAAAATTGAACCATTAGGAGTAGCACCCACCAAGGCAAAGAGAAGAGTGGTG
CAGAGAGAAAAAAGAGCAGTGGGAATAGGAGCTTTGTTCCTTGGGTTCTTGGGAGCAGCAGGAAGCACTA
TGGGCGCAGCGTCAATGACGCTGACGGTACAGGCCAGACAATTATTGTCTGGTATAGTGCAGCAGCAGAA
CAATTTGCTGAGGGCTATTGAGGCGCAACAGCATCTGTTGCAACTCACAGTCTGGGGCATCAAGCAGCTC
CAGGCAAGAATCCTGGCTGTGGAAAGATACCTAAAGGATCAACAGCTCCTGGGGATTTGGGGTTGCTCTG
GAAAACTCATTTGCACCACTGCTGTGCCTTGGAATGCTAGTTGGAGTAATAAATCTCTGGAACAGATTTG
GAATCACACGACCTGGATGGAGTGGGACAGAGAAATTAACAATTACACAAGCTTAATACACTCCTTAATT
GAAGAATCGCAAAACCAGCAAGAAAAGAATGAACAAGAATTATTGGAATTAGATAAATGGGCAAGTTTGT
GGAATTGGTTTAACATAACAAATTGGCTGTGGTATATAAAATTATTCATAATGATAGTAGGAGGCTTGGT
AGGTTTAAGAATAGTTTTTGCTGTACTTTCTATAGTGAATAGAGTTAGGCAGGGATATTCACCATTATCG
TTTCAGACCCACCTCCCAACCCCGAGGGGACCCATGCATTGCATCTCAATTAGTCAGCAACCAGGTGTGG
AAAGTCCCCAGGCTCCCCAGCAGGCAGAAGTATGCAAAGCATGCGTCTCAATTAGTCAGCAACCATAGTC
CCGCCCCTAACTCCGCCCATCCCGCCCCTAACTCCGCCCAGTTCCGCCCATTCTCCGCCCCATGGCTGAC
TAATTTTTTTTATTTATGCAGAGGCCGAGGCCGCCTCGGCCTCTGAGCTATTCCAGAAGTAGTGAGGAGG
CTTTTTTGGAGGCCTAGGCTTTTGCAAAAAGCTTTCTAGAGGTACCACCGGAGCTTACCATGACCGAGTA
CAAGCCCACGGTGCGCCTCGCCACCCGCGACGACGTCCCCAGGGCCGTACGCACCCTCGCCGCCGCGTTC
GCCGACTACCCCGCCACGCGCCACACCGTCGATCCGGACCGCCACATCGAGCGGGTCACCGAGCTGCAAG
AACTCTTCCTCACGCGCGTCGGGCTCGACATCGGCAAGGTGTGGGTCGCGGACGACGGCGCCGCCGTGGC
GGTCTGGACCACGCCGGAGAGCGTCGAAGCGGGGGCGGTGTTCGCCGAGATCGGCCCGCGCATGGCCGAG
TTGAGCGGTTCCCGGCTGGCCGCGCAGCAACAGATGGAAGGCCTCCTGGCGCCGCACCGGCCCAAGGAGC
CCGCGTGGTTCCTGGCCACCGTCGGCGTCTCGCCCGACCACCAGGGCAAGGGTCTGGGCAGCGCCGTCGT
GCTCCCCGGAGTGGAGGCGGCCGAGCGCGCCGGGGTGCCCGCCTTCCTGGAGACCTCCGCGCCCCGCAAC
CTCCCCTTCTACGAGCGGCTCGGCTTCACCGTCACCGCCGACGTCGAGGTGCCCGAAGGACCGCGCACCT
GGTGCATGACCCGCAAGCCCGGTGCCAGTTAACGAATTCTAGATCTTGAGACAAATGGCAGTATTCATCC
ACAATTTTAAAAGAAAAGGGGGGATTGGGGGGTACAGTGCAGGGGAAAGAATAGTAGACATAATAGCAAC
AGACATACAAACTAAAGAATTACAAAAACAAATTACAAAAATTCAAAATTTTCGGGTTTATTACAGGGAC
AGCAGAGATCCACTTTGGCGCCGGCTCGAGGCCTGCAGGTGCAAAGATGGATAAAGTTTTAAACAGAGAG
GAATCTTTGCAGCTAATGGACCTTCTAGGTCTTGAAAGGAGTGGGAATTGGCTCCGGTGCCCGTCAGTGG
GCAGAGCGCACATCGCCCACAGTCCCCGAGAAGTTGGGGGGAGGGGTCGGCAATTGAACCGGTGCCTAGA
GAAGGTGGCGCGGGGTAAACTGGGAAAGTGATGTCGTGTACTGGCTCCGCCTTTTTCCCGAGGGTGGGGG
AGAACCGTATATAAGTGCAGTAGTCGCCGTGAACGTTCTTTTTCGCAACGGGTTTGCCGCCAGAACACAG
GTAAGTGCCGTGTGTGGTTCCCGCGGGCCTGGCCTCTTTACGGGTTATGGCCCTTGCGTGCCTTGAATTA
CTTCCACCTGGCTGCAGTACGTGATTCTTGATCCCGAGCTTCGGGTTGGAAGTGGGTGGGAGAGTTCGAG
GCCTTGCGCTTAAGGAGCCCCTTCGCCTCGTGCTTGAGTTGAGGCCTGGCCTGGGCGCTGGGGCCGCCGC
GTGCGAATCTGGTGGCACCTTCGCGCCTGTCTCGCTGCTTTCGATAAGTCTCTAGCCATTTAAAATTTTT
GATGACCTGCTGCGACGCTTTTTTTCTGGCAAGATAGTCTTGTAAATGCGGGCCAAGATCTGCACACTGG
TATTTCGGTTTTTGGGGCCGCGGGCGGCGACGGGGCCCGTGCGTCCCAGCGCACATGTTCGGCGAGGCGG
GGCCTGCGAGCGCGGCCACCGAGAATCGGACGGGGGTAGTCTCAAGCTGGCCGGCCTGCTCTGGTGCCTG
GCCTCGCGCCGCCGTGTATCGCCCCGCCCTGGGCGGCAAGGCTGGCCCGGTCGGCACCAGTTGCGTGAGC
GGAAAGATGGCCGCTTCCCGGCCCTGCTGCAGGGAGCTCAAAATGGAGGACGCGGCGCTCGGGAGAGCGG
GCGGGTGAGTCACCCACACAAAGGAAAAGGGCCTTTCCGTCCTCAGCCGTCGCTTCATGTGACTCCACGG
AGTACCGGGCGCCGTCCAGGCACCTCGATTAGTTCTCGAGCTTTTGGAGTACGTCGTCTTTAGGTTGGGG
GGAGGGGTTTTATGCGATGGAGTTTCCCCACACTGAGTGGGTGGAGACTGAAGTTAGGCCAGCTTGGCAC
TTGATGTAATTCTCCTTGGAATTTGCCCTTTTTGAGTTTGGATCTTGGTTCATTCTCAAGCCTCAGACAG
TGGTTCAAAGTTTTTTTCTTCCATTTCAGGTGTCGTGAGGCTAGCACCGCCACCATGGCGGCGCCGGCGT
TGGCATTAGTATCATTTGAAGACGTGGTTGTGACCTTCACTGGAGAGGAATGGGGGCACCTGGACCTGGC
CCAGAGGACCCTGTACCAGGAGGTGATGCTGGAGACCTGCAGGCTCCTGGTCTCACTGGGGCATCCTGTT
CCCAAACCAGAGCTGATCTATCTACTGGAACATGGACAGGAACTGTGGACAGTGAAGAGAGGCCTCTCCC
AAAGCACCTGCGCAGGTGAAAAAGCAAAACCCAAGATTACAGAGCCTACTGCTTCTCAGCTGGCCTTCTC
TGAGGAATCCTCTTTCCAGGAACTTCTGGCACAGAGATCCTCAAGAGATTCCAGGTTGGGGCAAGCTAGA
GATGAGGAAAAGCTAATAAAAATTCAGGAAGGGAACTTGAGGCCAGGAACAAACCCCCACAAAGAGATAT
GCCCTGAGAAGTTGAGTTATAAACATGATGATTTGGAGCCAGATGATAGTCTGGGCTTAAGGGTTTTACA
GGAACGAGTCACTCCACAAGATGCTCTCCATGAGTGTGACTCTCAAGGACCAGGAAAAGACCCCATGACT
GATGCAAGGAATAACCCTTACACATGCACGGAATGTGGGAAAGGGTTTAGCAAGAAGTGGGCCCTTGTTC
GGCATCAACAGATTCATGCTGGAGTGAAGCCCTATGAGTGCAATGAGTGTGGGAAAGCCTGTCGTTATAT
GGCTGATGTCATTCGACATATGAGGCTTCATACTGGGGAAAAACCATACAAGTGTATTGAGTGTGGGAAA
GCCTTCAAACGCAGGTTTCACCTCACGGAGCACCAGCGTATTCACACCGGAGATAAGCCCTATGAGTGCA
AAGAATGTGGCAAAGCATTCACCCACCGCTCTTCTTTTATCCAGCATAATATGACTCACACTCGAGAAAA
ACCCTTTTTATGCAAAGAATGTGGGAAAGCTTTTTACTACAGCTCCTCATTTGCTCAACATATGAGGATT
CATACTGGAAAGAAACTCTATGAGTGCGGTGAATGTGGAAAGGCCTTCACGCACCGCTCCACATTTATCC
AGCACAATGTGACCCACACAGGAGAAAAACCATTTTTATGTAAAGAATGTGGAAAAACCTTTTGCCTCAA
CTCATCCTTCACTCAGCACATGAGGATTCACACTGGAGAGAAACCCTATGAGTGCGGTGAATGTGGAAAG
GCCTTTACTCATCGCTCCACTTTCATCCGACATAAGAGGACCCATACCGGAGAGAAGCCCTTTGAGTGCA
AAGAATGTGGGAAGGCCTTTTGTGACAGCTCTTCCTTAATTCAACATATGAGGATTCACACTGGTGAGAA
GCCTTATGAGTGCAGTGAATGTGGAAAGGCTTTTACACACCACTCTGTTTTTATTCGACATAATAGGACC
CACAGTGGACAAAAACCCTTGGAGTGCAAAGAATGTGCAAAAGCCTTTTACTATAGCTCTTCCTTCACTC
GACACATGAGGATTCACACTGGAGAGAAGCCCTATGTTTGTAGAGAATGTGGAAAGGCTTTTACCCAACC
TGCAAATTTTGTTCGGCATAATAGGATCCACACTGGAGAAAAACCTTTTGAATGCAAAGAATGTGAGAAA
GCCTTCTGTGACAACTTTGCTTTAACTCAGCACATGAGAACTCACACTGGAGAGAAACCCTTTGAATGCA
ATGAATGTGGAAAGACCTTCAGCCACAGTTCATCGTTCACTCACCATCGAAAGATTCATACCAGAGTTTA
GTAATGAACTAGTCCGTAACTTGAAAGTATTTCGATTTCTTGGCTTTATATATCTTGTGGAAAGGACGAA
CGTGCAGTGGCTGCGTGGTGAGTACGCGTTAAGTCGACAATCAACCTCTGGATTACAAAATTTGTGAAAG
ATTGACTGGTATTCTTAACTATGTTGCTCCTTTTACGCTATGTGGATACGCTGCTTTAATGCCTTTGTAT
CATGCTATTGCTTCCCGTATGGCTTTCATTTTCTCCTCCTTGTATAAATCCTGGTTGCTGTCTCTTTATG
AGGAGTTGTGGCCCGTTGTCAGGCAACGTGGCGTGGTGTGCACTGTGTTTGCTGACGCAACCCCCACTGG
TTGGGGCATTGCCACCACCTGTCAGCTCCTTTCCGGGACTTTCGCTTTCCCCCTCCCTATTGCCACGGCG
GAACTCATCGCCGCCTGCCTTGCCCGCTGCTGGACAGGGGCTCGGCTGTTGGGCACTGACAATTCCGTGG
TGTTGTCGGGGAAATCATCGTCCTTTCCTTGGCTGCTCGCCTGTGTTGCCACCTGGATTCTGCGCGGGAC
GTCCTTCTGCTACGTCCCTTCGGCCCTCAATCCAGCGGACCTTCCTTCCCGCGGCCTGCTGCCGGCTCTG
CGGCCTCTTCCGCGTCTTCGCCTTCGCCCTCAGACGAGTCGGATCTCCCTTTGGGCCGCCTCCCCGCGTC
GACTTTAAGACCAATGACTTACAAGGCAGCTGTAGATCTTAGCCACTTTTTAAAAGAAAAGGGGGGACTG
GAAGGGCTAATTCACTCCCAACGAAGACAAGATCTGCTTTTTGCTTGTACTGGGTCTCTCTGGTTAGACC
AGATCTGAGCCTGGGAGCTCTCTGGCTAACTAGGGAACCCACTGCTTAAGCCTCAATAAAGCTTGCCTTG
AGTGCTTCAAGTAGTGTGTGCCCGTCTGTTGTGTGACTCTGGTAACTAGAGATCCCTCAGACCCTTTTAG
TCAGTGTGGAAAATCTCTAGCAGTACGTATAGTAGTTCATGTCATCTTATTATTCAGTATTTATAACTTG
CAAAGAAATGAATATCAGAGAGTGAGAGGAACTTGTTTATTGCAGCTTATAATGGTTACAAATAAAGCAA
TAGCATCACAAATTTCACAAATAAAGCATTTTTTTCACTGCATTCTAGTTGTGGTTTGTCCAAACTCATC
AATGTATCTTATCATGTCTGGCTCTAGCTATCCCGCCCCTAACTCCGCCCATCCCGCCCCTAACTCCGCC
CAGTTCCGCCCATTCTCCGCCCCATGGCTGACTAATTTTTTTTATTTATGCAGAGGCCGAGGCCGCCTCG
GCCTCTGAGCTATTCCAGAAGTAGTGAGGAGGCTTTTTTGGAGGCCTAGGGACGTACCCAATTCGCCCTA
TAGTGAGTCGTATTACGCGCGCTCACTGGCCGTCGTTTTACAACGTCGTGACTGGGAAAACCCTGGCGTT
ACCCAACTTAATCGCCTTGCAGCACATCCCCCTTTCGCCAGCTGGCGTAATAGCGAAGAGGCCCGCACCG
ATCGCCCTTCCCAACAGTTGCGCAGCCTGAATGGCGAATGGG
[124 nt withheld, positions 7463-7586]
C
[91 nt withheld, positions 7588-7678]
A
[49 nt withheld, positions 7680-7728]
CCTTTGACGTTGGAGTCCACGTTCTTT
[37 nt withheld, positions 7756-7792]
ACCCTATCTCGGTCTATTCTTTTGATTTATAAGGGATTTTGCCGATTTCGGCCTATTGGTTAAAAAATGA
GCTGATTTAACAAAAATTTAACGCGAATTTTAACAAAATATTAACGCTTACAATTTAGGTGGCACTTTTC
GGGGAAATGTGCGCGGAACCCCTATTTGTTTATTTTTCTAAATACATTCAAATATGTATCCGCTCATGAG
ACAATAACCCTGATAAATGCTTCAATAATATTGAAAAAGGAAGAGTATGAGTATTCAACATTTCCGTGTC
GCCCTTATTCCCTTTTTTGCGGCATTTTGCCTTCCTGTTTTTGCTCACCCAGAAACGCTGGTGAAAGTAA
AAGATGCTGAAGATCAGTTGGGTGCACGAGTGGGTTACATCGAACTGGATCTCAACAGCGGTAAGATCCT
TGAGAGTTTTCGCCCCGAAGAACGTTTTCCAATGATGAGCACTTTTAAAGTTCTGCTATGTGGCGCGGTA
TTATCCCGTATTGACGCCGGGCAAGAGCAACTCGGTCGCCGCATACACTATTCTCAGAATGACTTGGTTG
AGTACTCACCAGTCACAGAAAAGCATCTTACGGATGGCATGACAGTAAGAGAATTATGCAGTGCTGCCAT
AACCATGAGTGATAACACTGCGGCCAACTTACTTCTGACAACGATCGGAGGACCGAAGGAGCTAACCGCT
TTTTTGCACAACATGGGGGATCATGTAACTCGCCTTGATCGTTGGGAACCGGAGCTGAATGAAGCCATAC
CAAACGACGAGCGTGACACCACGATGCCTGTAGCAATGGCAACAACGTTGCGCAAACTATTAACTGGCGA
ACTACTTACTCTAGCTTCCCGGCAACAATTAATAGACTGGATGGAGGCGGATAAAGTTGCAGGACCACTT
CTGCGCTCGGCCCTTCCGGCTGGCTGGTTTATTGCTGATAAATCTGGAGCCGGTGAGCGTGGGTCTCGCG
GTATCATTGCAGCACTGGGGCCAGATGGTAAGCCCTCCCGTATCGTAGTTATCTACACGACGGGGAGTCA
GGCAACTATGGATGAACGAAATAGACAGATCGCTGAGATAGGTGCCTCACTGATTAAGCATTGGTAACTG
TCAGACCAAGTTTACTCATATATACTTTAGATTGATTTAAAACTTCATTTTTAATTTAAAAGGATCTAGG
TGAAGATCCTTTTTGATAATCTCATGACCAAAATCCCTTAACGTGAGTTTTCGTTCCACTGAGCGTCAGA
CCCCGTAGAAAAGATCAAAGGATCTTCTTGAGATCCTTTTTTTCTGCGCGTAATCTGCTGCTTGCAAACA
AAAAAACCACCGCTACCAGCGGTGGTTTGTTTGCCGGATCAAGAGCTACCAACTCTTTTTCCGAAGGTAA
CTGGCTTCAGCAGAGCGCAGATACCAAATACTGTTCTTCTAGTGTAGCCGTAGTTAGGCCACCACTTCAA
GAACTCTGTAGCACCGCCTACATACCTCGCTCTGCTAATCCTGTTACCAGTGGCTGCTGCCAGTGGCGAT
AAGTCGTGTCTTACCGGGTTGGACTCAAGACGATAGTTACCGGATAAGGCGCAGCGGTCGGGCTGAACGG
GGGGTTCGTGCACACAGCCCAGCTTGGAGCGAACGACCTACACCGAACTGAGATACCTACAGCGTGAGCT
ATGAGAAAGCGCCACGCTTCCCGAAGGGAGAAAGGCGGACAGGTATCCGGTAAGCGGCAGGGTCGGAACA
GGAGAGCGCACGAGGGAGCTTCCAGGGGGAAACGCCTGGTATCTTTATAGTCCTGTCGGGTTTCGCCACC
TCTGACTTGAGCGTCGATTTTTGTGATGCTCGTCAGGGGGGCGGAGCCTATGGAAAAACGCCAGCAACGC
GGCCTTTTTACGGTTCCTGGCCTTTTGCTGGCCTTTTGCTCACATGTTCTTTCCTGCGTTATCCCCTGAT
TCTGTGGATAACCGTATTACCGCCTTTGAGTGAGCTGATACCGCTCGCCGCAGCCGAACGACCGAGCGCA
GCGAGTCAGTGAGCGAGGAAGCGGAAGAGCGCCCAATACGCAAACCGCCTCTCCCCGCGCGTTGGCCGAT
TCATTAATGCAGCTGGCACGACAGGTTTCCCGACTGGAAAGCGGGCAGTGAGCGCAACGCAATTAATGTG
AGTTAGCTCACTCATTAGGCACCCCAGGCTTTACACTTTATGCTTCCGGCTCGTATGTTGTGTGGAATTG
TGAGCGGATAACAATTTCACACAGGAAACAGCTATGACCATGATTACGCCAAGCGCGCAATTAACCCTCA
CTAAAGGGAACAAAAGCTGGAGCTGCAAGC
Features (pLannotate 1.2.2; 31 found; start..end, strand, type, name):
      5..231     +  promoter       RSV promoter: Rous sarcoma virus enhancer/promoter
    232..412     +  LTR            5' LTR (truncated): truncated 5' long terminal repeat (LTR) from HIV-1
    459..584     +  misc_feature   HIV-1 Ψ: packaging signal of human immunodeficiency virus type 1
    568..931     +  CDS            HIV-1 gag (fragment): gag protein from human immunodeficiency virus 1; gag
   1077..1310    +  misc_feature   RRE: The Rev response element (RRE) of HIV-1 allows for Rev-dependent mRNA export from the nucleus to the cytoplasm.
   1687..1713    +  CDS            Rev (fragment): human immunodeficiency virus 1 (HIV-1) Rev protein; rev; enhances nuclear export of unspliced and incompletely spliced viral mRNAs
   1720..1743    +  promoter       SV40 promoter (fragment): SV40 early promoter
   1744..1815    +  promoter       SV40 promoter (fragment): SV40 enhancer and early promoter
   1839..1974    +  rep_origin     SV40 ori: SV40 origin of replication
   2020..2616    +  CDS            PuroR (fragment): puromycin N-acetyltransferase; pac from Streptomyces; confers resistance to puromycin
   2665..2782    +  misc_feature   cPPT/CTS: central polypurine tract and central termination sequence of HIV-1
   2847..2913    +  CDS            small t antigen (fragment): SV40 (simian virus 40) small t antigen
   2920..4098    +  promoter       EF-1α promoter: strong constitutive promoter for human elongation factor EF-1α
   4115..4789    +  CDS            ZNF599 (fragment): ZN599_HUMAN - Experimental evidence at protein level: Swiss-Prot protein existence level 1. May be involved in transcriptional regulation. From Homo sapiens (Human).
   5894..5947    +  promoter       U6 promoter (fragment): RNA polymerase III promoter for human U6 snRNA
   5989..6577    +  misc_feature   WPRE: woodchuck hepatitis virus posttranscriptional regulatory element
   6628..6647    +  misc_feature   cPPT/CTS (fragment): central polypurine tract and central termination sequence of HIV-1
   6649..6882    +  LTR            3' LTR (ΔU3): self-inactivating 3' long terminal repeat (LTR) from HIV-1
   6960..7081    +  polyA_signal   SV40 poly(A) signal: SV40 polyadenylation signal
   7121..7256    +  rep_origin     SV40 ori: SV40 origin of replication
   7277..7295    -  promoter       T7 promoter: promoter for bacteriophage T7 RNA polymerase
   7303..7458    +  CDS            lacZα (fragment): LacZα fragment of β-galactosidase; lacZ fragment
   7463..7891    +  rep_origin     f1 ori (sequence partly withheld): f1 bacteriophage origin of replication; arrow indicates direction of (+) strand synthesis
   7944..8048    +  promoter       AmpR promoter: bla
   8049..8909    +  CDS            AmpR: β-lactamase; bla; confers resistance to ampicillin, carbenicillin, and related antibiotics
   9080..9668    +  rep_origin     ori: high-copy-number ColE1/pMB1/pBR322/pUC origin of replication
   9851..9943    +  CDS            lacI (fragment): lac repressor; lacI; The lac repressor binds to the lac operator to inhibit transcription in E. coli. This inhibition can be relieved by adding lactose or isopropyl-β-D-thiogalactopyranoside (IPTG).
   9956..9977    +  protein_bind   CAP binding site: CAP binding activates transcription in the presence of cAMP. E. coli catabolite activator protein
   9992..10022   +  promoter       lac promoter: promoter for the E. coli lac operon
  10030..10046   +  protein_bind   lac operator: The lac repressor binds to the lac operator to inhibit transcription in E. coli. This inhibition can be relieved by adding lactose or isopropyl-β-D-thiogalactopyranoside (IPTG). lac repressor encoded by lacI
  10091..10109   +  promoter       T3 promoter: promoter for bacteriophage T3 RNA polymerase
