[The description below was written by a language model from this plasmid's Addgene catalogue record and pLannotate feature annotations shown in this document.]
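Description:
TFORF0232 is a third-generation-style, self-inactivating lentiviral expression plasmid built on the pLX_TRC317 backbone and carrying the human zinc-finger gene ZNF599. It belongs to a barcoded collection of transcription factor ORFs. In E. coli it is maintained through a high-copy ColE1/pUC origin and selected with ampicillin via the β-lactamase gene. An f1 origin and remnants of a lac/lacZα cloning region with T7 and T3 promoters are also present in the bacterial portion. The depositor notes that the plasmid can recombine, as is common for LTR-containing vectors.

The viral genome is transcribed from an RSV promoter fused to a truncated HIV-1 5' LTR. This is followed by the Ψ packaging signal with a gag fragment, the Rev response element for nuclear export of full-length RNA, and a cPPT/CTS element that aids nuclear import in transduced cells. It ends in a ΔU3 3' LTR that inactivates LTR promoter activity after integration, with an SV40 polyadenylation signal downstream. Two cassettes lie between the LTRs. An SV40 early promoter drives puromycin N-acetyltransferase for selecting transduced mammalian cells. The EF-1α promoter drives the synthesized ZNF599 ORF, with a WPRE downstream to enhance transcript stability and expression. The annotation tool labelled only the first part of the roughly 1.9 kb insert as ZNF599, leaving the remainder up to the WPRE largely unannotated. The unique 24-bp barcode described in the catalogue entry is not annotated as a feature, so its exact position is not stated.

The construct is intended for constitutive overexpression of ZNF599. In pooled transcription factor screens, such as directed differentiation studies, the barcode identifies which factor each cell received.
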