Addgene plasmid #143391: TFORF0232
Purpose: Lentiviral vector for overexpressing transcription factor ORFs with unique 24-bp barcodes. Barcodes facilitate identification of transcription factors in pooled screens.
Depositing lab: Feng Zhang. Depositing organization: Broad Institute. Publication: A transcription factor atlas of directed differentiation. Joung J, Ma S, Tay T, Geiger-Schuller KR, Kirchgatterer PC, Verdine VK, Guo B, Arias-Garcia MA, Allen WE, Singh A, Kuksenko O, Abudayyeh OO, Gootenberg JS, Fu Z, Macrae RK, Buenrostro JD, Regev A, Zhang F. Cell. 2023 Jan 5;186(1):209-229.e26. doi: 10.1016/j.cell.2022.11.026. PubMed 36608654.
Backbone
  Vector backbone: pLX_TRC317
  Backbone manufacturer: Broad Institute Genetic Perturbation Platform
  Backbone size w/o insert (bp): 8264
  Vector type: Mammalian Expression, Lentiviral
  Selectable markers: Puromycin
Growth in bacteria
  Bacterial resistance: Ampicillin, 100 μg/mL
  Growth temperature: 37°C
  Growth strain: NEB Stable
  Copy number: High Copy
Gene/Insert
  Gene/Insert name: ZNF599
  Species: H. sapiens (human)
  Insert size (bp): 1868
  Entrez Gene: ZNF599 (a.k.a. FLJ50920)
  Promoter: EF1a
  Cloning method: Unknown
  Sequencing primers: 5′ GGGTGGAGACTGAAGTTAGGCCAG; 3′ CACATAGCGTAAAAGGAGCAACATAG
Terms and licenses: Academic/Nonprofit Terms; Industry Terms: Not Available to Industry
Depositor comments: NM_001007248,ENST00000329285 . The transcription factor ORF portion of this plasmid was synthesized by Genewiz. Please test multiple small colonies in case of plasmid recombination. To make this collection available in a timely manner, a portion of this collection was not fully sequenced by Addgene. If an Addgene verified full plasmid sequence is not available, please contact us prior to placing an order to request the full sequence.
How to cite: TFORF0232 was a gift from Feng Zhang (Addgene plasmid # 143391 ; http://n2t.net/addgene:143391 ; RRID:Addgene_143391)
