>Addgene plasmid #143391 | TFORF0232 | depositor partial sequence | sequence record 282311 | Insert
ACCGCCACCATGGCGGCGCCGGCGTTGGCATTAGTATCATTTGAAGACGTGGTTGTGACCTTCACTGGAG
AGGAATGGGGGCACCTGGACCTGGCCCAGAGGACCCTGTACCAGGAGGTGATGCTGGAGACCTGCAGGCT
CCTGGTCTCACTGGGGCATCCTGTTCCCAAACCAGAGCTGATCTATCTACTGGAACATGGACAGGAACTG
TGGACAGTGAAGAGAGGCCTCTCCCAAAGCACCTGCGCAGGTGAAAAAGCAAAACCCAAGATTACAGAGC
CTACTGCTTCTCAGCTGGCCTTCTCTGAGGAATCCTCTTTCCAGGAACTTCTGGCACAGAGATCCTCAAG
AGATTCCAGGTTGGGGCAAGCTAGAGATGAGGAAAAGCTAATAAAAATTCAGGAAGGGAACTTGAGGCCA
GGAACAAACCCCCACAAAGAGATATGCCCTGAGAAGTTGAGTTATAAACATGATGATTTGGAGCCAGATG
ATAGTCTGGGCTTAAGGGTTTTACAGGAACGAGTCACTCCACAAGATGCTCTCCATGAGTGTGACTCTCA
AGGACCAGGAAAAGACCCCATGACTGATGCAAGGAATAACCCTTACACATGCACGGAATGTGGGAAAGGG
TTTAGCAAGAAGTGGGCCCTTGTTCGGCATCAACAGATTCATGCTGGAGTGAAGCCCTATGAGTGCAATG
AGTGTGGGAAAGCCTGTCGTTATATGGCTGATGTCATTCGACATATGAGGCTTCATACTGGGGAAAAACC
ATACAAGTGTATTGAGTGTGGGAAAGCCTTCAAACGCAGGTTTCACCTCACGGAGCACCAGCGTATTCAC
ACCGGAGATAAGCCCTATGAGTGCAAAGAATGTGGCAAAGCATTCACCCACCGCTCTTCTTTTATCCAGC
ATAATATGACTCACACTCGAGAAAAACCCTTTTTATGCAAAGAATGTGGGAAAGCTTTTTACTACAGCTC
CTCATTTGCTCAACATATGAGGATTCATACTGGAAAGAAACTCTATGAGTGCGGTGAATGTGGAAAGGCC
TTCACGCACCGCTCCACATTTATCCAGCACAATGTGACCCACACAGGAGAAAAACCATTTTTATGTAAAG
AATGTGGAAAAACCTTTTGCCTCAACTCATCCTTCACTCAGCACATGAGGATTCACACTGGAGAGAAACC
CTATGAGTGCGGTGAATGTGGAAAGGCCTTTACTCATCGCTCCACTTTCATCCGACATAAGAGGACCCAT
ACCGGAGAGAAGCCCTTTGAGTGCAAAGAATGTGGGAAGGCCTTTTGTGACAGCTCTTCCTTAATTCAAC
ATATGAGGATTCACACTGGTGAGAAGCCTTATGAGTGCAGTGAATGTGGAAAGGCTTTTACACACCACTC
TGTTTTTATTCGACATAATAGGACCCACAGTGGACAAAAACCCTTGGAGTGCAAAGAATGTGCAAAAGCC
TTTTACTATAGCTCTTCCTTCACTCGACACATGAGGATTCACACTGGAGAGAAGCCCTATGTTTGTAGAG
AATGTGGAAAGGCTTTTACCCAACCTGCAAATTTTGTTCGGCATAATAGGATCCACACTGGAGAAAAACC
TTTTGAATGCAAAGAATGTGAGAAAGCCTTCTGTGACAACTTTGCTTTAACTCAGCACATGAGAACTCAC
ACTGGAGAGAAACCCTTTGAATGCAATGAATGTGGAAAGACCTTCAGCCACAGTTCATCGTTCACTCACC
ATCGAAAGATTCATACCAGAGTTTAGTAATGAACTAGTCCGTAACTTGAAAGTATTTCGATTTCTTGGCT
TTATATATCTTGTGGAAAGGACGAACGTGCAGTGGCTGCGTGGTGAGT
