>Addgene plasmid #143391 | TFORF0232 | depositor partial sequence | sequence record 282312 | Barcode
ACGTGCAGTGGCTGCGTGGTGAGT
